Addgene plasmid #64181: pHLUK
Purpose: (Empty Backbone) harbours marker genes HIS3, LEU2, URA3 and LYS2
Depositing lab: Markus Ralser. Depositing organization: University of Cambridge. Publication: Saccharomyces cerevisiae single-copy plasmids for auxotrophy compensation, multiple marker selection, and for designing metabolically cooperating communities. Mulleder M, Campbell K, Matsarskaia O, Eckerstorfer F, Ralser M. F1000Res. 2016 Sep 20;5:2351. eCollection 2016. 10.12688/f1000research.9606.1 PubMed 27830062.
Backbone
  Vector backbone: pHLUM (version 2)
  Modifications to backbone: replaced MET17 with LYS2 (S288c background) removed a BamHI restriction site
  Vector type: Bacterial Expression, Yeast Expression
  Selectable markers: LEU2, URA3, HIS3 ; LYS2
Growth in bacteria
  Bacterial resistance: Ampicillin, 100 μg/mL
  Growth temperature: 37°C
  Growth strain: DH5alpha
  Copy number: Low Copy
Gene/Insert
  Cloning method: Restriction Enzyme
Terms and licenses: Academic/Nonprofit Terms; Industry Terms: Not Available to Industry
How to cite: pHLUK was a gift from Markus Ralser (Addgene plasmid # 64181 ; http://n2t.net/addgene:64181 ; RRID:Addgene_64181)
