[The description below was written by a language model from this plasmid's Addgene catalogue record, the feature table of its GenBank file and pLannotate feature annotations shown in this document.]
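Description:
pHLUK is an empty-backbone yeast–E. coli shuttle plasmid of about 12.8 kb, built to restore prototrophy in multiply auxotrophic Saccharomyces cerevisiae laboratory strains. It derives from pHLUM (version 2), in which the MET17 marker was replaced by LYS2 from the S288c background and a BamHI site was removed. It carries four yeast biosynthetic marker genes, each annotated with its own native promoter: HIS3 (imidazoleglycerol-phosphate dehydratase), LYS2 (alpha-aminoadipate reductase, by far the largest cassette), URA3 (orotidine-5'-phosphate decarboxylase, which can also be counterselected with 5-FOA) and LEU2 (3-isopropylmalate dehydrogenase). Short fragments of neighbouring yeast genes and of pBR322 sequences flanking the cassettes appear to be remnants carried along with the marker fragments during assembly.

In yeast the plasmid is maintained through a CEN6/ARS element, which gives stable, roughly single-copy, centromeric inheritance, and any of the four markers can be used for selection. In E. coli it replicates from a ColE1/pUC-type origin and is selected with ampicillin through the bla gene; the catalogue lists it as low copy in bacteria. The backbone retains pBluescript-like features: an f1 origin, a multiple cloning site flanked by T7 and T3 promoters, and a partial lacZα with lac promoter and operator elements, so additional sequences could be inserted by restriction cloning. No gene of interest is present.

According to the associated publication title, plasmids of this series are used for auxotrophy compensation, for selection with multiple markers, and for designing metabolically cooperating yeast communities. The accompanying GenBank record covers only 979 bp and has no annotated features, so this description rests on the full-sequence feature table.
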