Features (pLannotate 1.2.2; 28 found; start..end, strand, type, name):
    137..186     +  misc_feature   bom (fragment): basis of mobility region from pBR322
    191..265     -  CDS            MRM1 (fragment): MRM1_YEAST - Also known as PET56 From Saccharomyces cerevisiae (strain ATCC 204508 / S288c) (Baker's yeast).
    315..502     +  promoter       HIS3 promoter: S. cerevisiae HIS3
    503..1165    +  CDS            HIS3: imidazoleglycerol-phosphate dehydratase, required for histidine biosynthesis; S. cerevisiae HIS3; yeast auxotrophic marker
   1404..1643    +  promoter       LYS2 promoter: S. cerevisiae LYS2
   1644..5822    +  CDS            LYS2: alpha-aminoadipate reductase, required for lysine biosynthesis; S. cerevisiae LYS2; yeast auxotrophic marker
   5853..6008    +  promoter       URA3 promoter (fragment): S. cerevisiae URA3
   6009..6812    +  CDS            URA3: orotidine-5'-phosphate decarboxylase, required for uracil biosynthesis; S. cerevisiae URA3; yeast auxotrophic marker, counterselectable with 5-fluoroorotic acid (5-FOA)
   6891..6942    +  misc_feature   bom (fragment): basis of mobility region from pBR322
   6973..7050    +  CDS            YO192_YEAST (fragment): Experimental evidence at protein level: Swiss-Prot protein existence level 1. From Saccharomyces cerevisiae (strain ATCC 204508 / S288c) (Baker's yeast).
   7190..7597    +  promoter       LEU2 promoter: S. cerevisiae LEU2
   7598..8692    +  CDS            LEU2: 3-isopropylmalate dehydrogenase, required for leucine biosynthesis; S. cerevisiae LEU2; yeast auxotrophic marker
   9054..9155    -  CDS            NFS1 (fragment): NFS1_YEAST - Also known as SPL1 From Saccharomyces cerevisiae (strain ATCC 204508 / S288c) (Baker's yeast).
   9203..9254    +  misc_feature   bom (fragment): basis of mobility region from pBR322
   9282..9710    -  rep_origin     f1 ori (sequence partly withheld): f1 bacteriophage origin of replication; arrow indicates direction of (+) strand synthesis
   9714..9871    -  CDS            lacZα (fragment): LacZα fragment of β-galactosidase; lacZ fragment
   9874..9892    +  promoter       T7 promoter: promoter for bacteriophage T7 RNA polymerase
   9901..10008   +  misc_feature   MCS: pBluescript multiple cloning site
  10020..10038   -  promoter       T3 promoter: promoter for bacteriophage T3 RNA polymerase
  10081..10103   -  protein_bind   lac operator (fragment): The lac repressor binds to the lac operator to inhibit transcription in E. coli. This inhibition can be relieved by adding lactose or isopropyl-β-D-thiogalactopyranoside (IPTG). lac repressor encoded by lacI
  10107..10137   -  promoter       lac promoter: promoter for the E. coli lac operon
  10152..10173   -  protein_bind   CAP binding site: CAP binding activates transcription in the presence of cAMP. E. coli catabolite activator protein
  10186..10278   -  CDS            lacI (fragment): lac repressor; lacI; The lac repressor binds to the lac operator to inhibit transcription in E. coli. This inhibition can be relieved by adding lactose or isopropyl-β-D-thiogalactopyranoside (IPTG).
  10461..11049   -  rep_origin     ori: high-copy-number ColE1/pMB1/pBR322/pUC origin of replication
  11220..12080   -  CDS            AmpR: β-lactamase; bla; confers resistance to ampicillin, carbenicillin, and related antibiotics
  12081..12185   -  promoter       AmpR promoter: bla
  12211..12713   -  misc_feature   CEN/ARS: S. cerevisiae CEN6 centromere fused to an autonomously replicating sequence
  12794..35      +  CDS            rop (fragment) (across the origin): Rop protein, which maintains plasmids at low copy number; rop
>Addgene plasmid #64181 | pHLUK | depositor full sequence | sequence record 107464 | pHLUK sequence 12794 bps
TCGCGCGTTTCGGTGATGACGGTGAAAACCTCTGACACATGCAGCTCCCGGAGACGGTCACAGCTTGTCT
GTAAGCGGATGCCGGGAGCAGACAAGCCCGTCAGGGCGCGTCAGCGGGTGTTGGCGGACGTCGGGGCTGG
CTTAACTATGCGGCATCAGAGCAGATTGTACTGAGAGTGCACCATAATTCCGTTTTAAGAGCTTGGTGAG
CGCTAGGAGTCACTGCCAGGTATCGTTTGAACACGGCATTAGTCAGGGAAGTCATAACACAGTCCTTTCC
CGCAATTTTCTTTTTCTATTACTCTTGGCCTCCTCTAGTACACTCTATATTTTTTTATGCCTCGGTAATG
ATTTTCATTTTTTTTTTTCCACCTAGCGGATGACTCTTTTTTTTTCTTAGCGATTGGCATTATCACATAA
TGAATTATACATTATATAAAGTAATGTGATTTCTTCGAAGAATATACTAAAAAATGAGCAGGCAAGATAA
ACGAAGGCAAAGATGACAGAGCAGAAAGCCCTAGTAAAGCGTATTACAAATGAAACCAAGATTCAGATTG
CGATCTCTTTAAAGGGTGGTCCCCTAGCGATAGAGCACTCGATCTTCCCAGAAAAAGAGGCAGAAGCAGT
AGCAGAACAGGCCACACAATCGCAAGTGATTAACGTCCACACAGGTATAGGGTTTCTGGACCATATGATA
CATGCTCTGGCCAAGCATTCCGGCTGGTCGCTAATCGTTGAGTGCATTGGTGACTTACACATAGACGACC
ATCACACCACTGAAGACTGCGGGATTGCTCTCGGTCAAGCTTTTAAAGAGGCCCTAGGGGCCGTGCGTGG
AGTAAAAAGGTTTGGATCAGGATTTGCGCCTTTGGATGAGGCACTTTCCAGAGCGGTGGTAGATCTTTCG
AACAGGCCGTACGCAGTTGTCGAACTTGGTTTGCAAAGGGAGAAAGTAGGAGATCTCTCTTGCGAGATGA
TCCCGCATTTTCTTGAAAGCTTTGCAGAGGCTAGCAGAATTACCCTCCACGTTGATTGTCTGCGAGGCAA
GAATGATCATCACCGTAGTGAGAGTGCGTTCAAGGCTCTTGCGGTTGCCATAAGAGAAGCCACCTCGCCC
AATGGTACCAACGATGTTCCCTCCACCAAAGGTGTTCTTATGTAGTGACACCGATTATTTAAAGCTGCAG
CATACGATATATATACATGTGTATATATGTATACCTATGAATGTCAGTAAGTATGTATACGAACAGTATG
ATACTGAAGATGACAAGGTAATGCATCATTCTATACGTGTCATTCTGAACGAGGCGCGCTTTCCTTTTTT
CTTTTTGCTTTTTCTTTTTTTTTCTCTTGAACTCGACGCGTCGAGGAAAACTCTTCAATAGTTTTGCCAG
CGGAATTCCACTTGCAATTACATAAAAAATTCCGGCGGTTTTTCGCGTGTGACTCAATGTCGAAATACCT
GCCTAATGAACATGAACATCGCCCAAATGTATTTGAAGACCCGCTGGGAGAAGTTCAAGATATATAAGTA
ACAAGCAGCCAATAGTATAAAAAAAAATCTGAGTTTATTACCTTTCCTGGAATTTCAGTGAAAAACTGCT
AATTATAGAGAGATATCACAGAGTTACTCACTAATGACTAACGAAAAGGTCTGGATAGAGAAGTTGGATA
ATCCAACTCTTTCAGTGTTACCACATGACTTTTTACGCCCACAACAAGAACCTTATACGAAACAAGCTAC
ATATTCGTTACAGCTACCTCAGCTCGATGTGCCTCATGATAGTTTTTCTAACAAATACGCTGTCGCTTTG
AGTGTATGGGCTGCATTGATATATAGAGTAACCGGTGACGATGATATTGTTCTTTATATTGCGAATAACA
AAATCTTAAGATTCAATATTCAACCAACGTGGTCATTTAATGAGCTGTATTCTACAATTAACAATGAGTT
GAACAAGCTCAATTCTATTGAGGCCAATTTTTCCTTTGACGAGCTAGCTGAAAAAATTCAAAGTTGCCAA
GATCTGGAAAGGACCCCTCAGTTGTTCCGTTTGGCCTTTTTGGAAAACCAAGATTTCAAATTAGACGAGT
TCAAGCATCATTTAGTGGACTTTGCTTTGAATTTGGATACCAGTAATAATGCGCATGTTTTGAACTTAAT
TTATAACAGCTTACTGTATTCGAATGAAAGAGTAACCATTGTTGCGGACCAATTTACTCAATATTTGACT
GCTGCGCTAAGCGATCCATCCAATTGCATAACTAAAATCTCTCTGATCACCGCATCATCCAAGGATAGTT
TACCTGATCCAACTAAGAACTTGGGCTGGTGCGATTTCGTGGGGTGTATTCACGACATTTTCCAGGACAA
TGCTGAAGCCTTCCCAGAGAGAACCTGTGTTGTGGAGACTCCAACACTAAATTCCGACAAGTCCCGTTCT
TTCACTTATCGCGACATCAACCGCACTTCTAACATAGTTGCCCATTATTTGATTAAAACAGGTATCAAAA
GAGGTGATGTAGTGATGATCTATTCTTCTAGGGGTGTGGATTTGATGGTATGTGTGATGGGTGTCTTGAA
AGCCGGCGCAACCTTTTCAGTTATCGACCCTGCATATCCCCCAGCCAGACAAACCATTTACTTAGGTGTT
GCTAAACCACGTGGGTTGATTGTTATTAGAGCTGCTGGACAATTGGATCAACTAGTAGAAGATTACATCA
ATGATGAATTGGAGATTGTTTCAAGAATCAATTCCATCGCTATTCAAGAAAATGGTACCATTGAAGGTGG
CAAATTGGACAATGGCGAGGATGTTTTGGCTCCATATGATCACTACAAAGACACCAGAACAGGTGTTGTA
GTTGGACCAGATTCCAACCCAACCCTATCTTTCACATCTGGTTCCGAAGGTATTCCTAAGGGTGTTCTTG
GTAGACATTTTTCCTTGGCTTATTATTTCAATTGGATGTCCAAAAGGTTCAACTTAACAGAAAATGATAA
ATTCACAATGCTGAGCGGTATTGCACATGATCCAATTCAAAGAGATATGTTTACACCATTATTTTTAGGT
GCCCAATTGTATGTCCCTACTCAAGATGATATTGGTACACCGGGCCGTTTAGCGGAATGGATGAGTAAGT
ATGGTTGCACAGTTACCCATTTAACACCTGCCATGGGTCAATTACTTACTGCCCAAGCTACTACACCATT
CCCTAAGTTACATCATGCGTTCTTTGTGGGTGACATTTTAACAAAACGTGATTGTCTGAGGTTACAAACC
TTGGCAGAAAATTGCCGTATTGTTAATATGTACGGTACCACTGAAACACAGCGTGCAGTTTCTTATTTCG
AAGTTAAATCAAAAAATGACGATCCAAACTTTTTGAAAAAATTGAAAGATGTCATGCCTGCTGGTAAAGG
TATGTTGAACGTTCAGCTACTAGTTGTTAACAGGAACGATCGTACTCAAATATGTGGTATTGGCGAAATA
GGTGAGATTTATGTTCGTGCAGGTGGTTTGGCCGAAGGTTATAGAGGATTACCAGAATTGAATAAAGAAA
AATTTGTGAACAACTGGTTTGTTGAAAAAGATCACTGGAATTATTTGGATAAGGATAATGGTGAACCTTG
GAGACAATTCTGGTTAGGTCCAAGAGATAGATTGTACAGAACGGGTGATTTAGGTCGTTATCTACCAAAC
GGTGACTGTGAATGTTGCGGTAGGGCTGATGATCAAGTTAAAATTCGTGGGTTCAGAATCGAATTAGGAG
AAATAGATACGCACATTTCCCAACATCCATTGGTAAGAGAAAACATTACTTTAGTTCGCAAAAATGCCGA
CAATGAGCCAACATTGATCACATTTATGGTCCCAAGATTTGACAAGCCAGATGACTTGTCTAAGTTCCAA
AGTGATGTTCCAAAGGAGGTTGAAACTGACCCTATAGTTAAGGGCTTAATCGGTTACCATCTTTTATCCA
AGGACATCAGGACTTTCTTAAAGAAAAGATTGGCTAGCTATGCTATGCCTTCCTTGATTGTGGTTATGGA
TAAACTACCATTGAATCCAAATGGTAAAGTTGATAAGCCTAAACTTCAATTCCCAACTCCCAAGCAATTA
AATTTGGTAGCTGAAAATACAGTTTCTGAAACTGACGACTCTCAGTTTACCAATGTTGAGCGCGAGGTTA
GAGACTTATGGTTAAGTATATTACCTACCAAGCCAGCATCTGTATCACCAGATGATTCGTTTTTCGATTT
AGGTGGTCATTCTATCTTGGCTACCAAAATGATTTTTACCTTAAAGAAAAAGCTGCAAGTTGATTTACCA
TTGGGCACAATTTTCAAGTATCCAACGATAAAGGCCTTTGCCGCGGAAATTGACAGAATTAAATCATCGG
GTGGATCATCTCAAGGTGAGGTCGTCGAAAATGTCACTGCAAATTATGCGGAAGACGCCAAGAAATTGGT
TGAGACGCTACCAAGTTCGTACCCCTCTCGAGAATATTTTGTTGAACCTAATAGTGCCGAAGGAAAAACA
ACAATTAATGTGTTTGTTACCGGTGTCACAGGATTTCTGGGCTCCTACATCCTTGCAGATTTGTTAGGAC
GTTCTCCAAAGAACTACAGTTTCAAAGTGTTTGCCCACGTCAGGGCCAAGGATGAAGAAGCTGCATTTGC
AAGATTACAAAAGGCAGGTATCACCTATGGTACTTGGAACGAAAAATTTGCCTCAAATATTAAAGTTGTA
TTAGGCGATTTATCTAAAAGCCAATTTGGTCTTTCAGATGAGAAGTGGATGGATTTGGCAAACACAGTTG
ATATAATTATCCATAATGGTGCGTTAGTTCACTGGGTTTATCCATATGCCAAATTGAGGGATCCAAATGT
TATTTCAACTATCAATGTTATGAGCTTAGCCGCCGTCGGCAAGCCAAAGTTCTTTGACTTTGTTTCCTCC
ACTTCTACTCTTGACACTGAATACTACTTTAATTTGTCAGATAAACTTGTTAGCGAAGGGAAGCCAGGCA
TTTTAGAATCAGACGATTTAATGAACTCTGCAAGCGGGCTCACTGGTGGATATGGTCAGTCCAAATGGGC
TGCTGAGTACATCATTAGACGTGCAGGTGAAAGGGGCCTACGTGGGTGTATTGTCAGACCAGGTTACGTA
ACAGGTGCCTCTGCCAATGGTTCTTCAAACACAGATGATTTCTTATTGAGATTTTTGAAAGGTTCAGTCC
AATTAGGTAAGATTCCAGATATCGAAAATTCCGTGAATATGGTTCCAGTAGATCATGTTGCTCGTGTTGT
TGTTGCTACGTCTTTGAATCCTCCCAAAGAAAATGAATTGGCCGTTGCTCAAGTAACGGGTCACCCAAGA
ATATTATTCAAAGACTACTTGTATACTTTACACGATTATGGTTACGATGTCGAAATCGAAAGCTATTCTA
AATGGAAGAAATCATTGGAGGCGTCTGTTATTGACAGGAATGAAGAAAATGCGTTGTATCCTTTGCTACA
CATGGTCTTAGACAACTTACCTGAAAGTACCAAAGCTCCGGAACTAGACGATAGGAACGCCGTGGCATCT
TTAAAGAAAGACACCGCATGGACAGGTGTTGATTGGTCTAATGGAATAGGTGTTACTCCAGAAGAGGTTG
GTATATATATTGCATTTTTAAACAAGGTTGGATTTTTACCTCCACCAACTCATAATGACAAACTTCCACT
GCCAAGTATAGAACTAACTCAAGCGCAAATAAGTCTAGTTGCTTCAGGTGCTGGTGCTCGTGGAAGCTCC
GCAGCAGCTTAAGGTTGAGCATTACGTATGATATGTGCATGCGATTCGGTAATCTCCGAACAGAAGGAAG
AACGAAGGAAGGAGCACAGACTTAGATTGGTATATATACGCATATGTAGTGTTGAAGAAACATGAAATTG
CCCAGTATTCTTAACCCAACTGCACAGAACAAAAACCTGCAGGAAACGAAGATAAATCATGTCGAAAGCT
ACATATAAGGAACGTGCTGCTACTCATCCTAGTCCTGTTGCTGCCAAGCTATTTAATATCATGCACGAAA
AGCAAACAAACTTGTGTGCTTCATTGGATGTTCGTACCACCAAGGAATTACTGGAGTTAGTTGAAGCATT
AGGTCCCAAAATTTGTTTACTAAAAACACATGTGGATATCTTGACTGATTTTTCCATGGAGGGCACAGTT
AAGCCGCTAAAGGCATTATCCGCCAAGTACAATTTTTTACTCTTCGAAGACAGAAAATTTGCTGACATTG
GTAATACAGTCAAATTGCAGTACTCTGCGGGTGTATACAGAATAGCAGAATGGGCAGACATTACGAATGC
ACACGGTGTGGTGGGCCCAGGTATTGTTAGCGGTTTGAAGCAGGCGGCAGAAGAAGTAACAAAGGAACCT
AGAGGCCTTTTGATGTTAGCAGAATTGTCATGCAAGGGCTCCCTATCTACTGGAGAATATACTAAGGGTA
CTGTTGACATTGCGAAGAGCGACAAAGATTTTGTTATCGGCTTTATTGCTCAAAGAGACATGGGTGGAAG
AGATGAAGGTTACGATTGGTTGATTATGACACCCGGTGTGGGTTTAGATGACAAGGGAGACGCATTGGGT
CAACAGTATAGAACCGTGGATGATGTGGTCTCTACAGGATCTGACATTATTATTGTTGGAAGAGGACTAT
TTGCAAAGGGAAGGGATGCTAAGGTAGAGGGTGAACGTTACAGAAAAGCAGGCTGGGAAGCATATTTGAG
AAGATGCGGCCAGCAAAACTAAAAAACTGTATTATAAGTAAATGCATGTATACTAAACTCACAAATTAGA
GCTTCAATTTAATTATATCAGTTATTACCCTATGCGGTGTGAAATACCGCACAGATGCGTAAGGAGAAAA
TACCGCATCAGGCGCGCCATCGAGGAGAACTTCTAGTATATCTACATACCTAATATTATTGCCTTATTAA
AAATGGAATCCCAACAATTACATCAAAATCCACATTCTCTTCAAAATCAATTGTCCTGTACTTCCTTGTT
CATGTGTGTTCAAAAACGTTATATTTATAGGATAATTATACTCTATTTCTCAACAAGTAATTGGTTGTTT
GGCCGAGCGGTCTAAGGCGCCTGATTCAAGAAATATCTTGACCGCAGTTAACTGTGGGAATACTCAGGTA
TCGTAAGATGCAAGAGTTCGAATCTCTTAGCAACCATTATTTTTTTCCTCAACATAACGAGAACACACAG
GGGCGCTATCGCACAGAATCAAATTCGATGACTGGAAATTTTTTGTTAATTTCAGAGGTCGCCTGACGCA
TATACCTTTTTCAACTGAAAAATTGGGAGAAAAAGGAAAGGTGAGAGCGCCGGAACCGGCTTTTCATATA
GAATAGAGAAGCGTTCATGACTAAATGCTTGCATCACAATACTTGAAGTTGACAATATTATTTAAGGACC
TATTGTTTTTTCCAATAGGTGGTTAGCAATCGTCTTACTTTCTAACTTTTCTTACCTTTTACATTTCAGC
AATATATATATATATATTTCAAGGATATACCATTCTAATGTCTGCCCCTAAGAAGATCGTCGTTTTGCCA
GGTGACCACGTTGGTCAAGAAATCACAGCCGAAGCCATTAAGGTTCTTAAAGCTATTTCTGATGTTCGTT
CCAATGTCAAGTTCGATTTCGAAAATCATTTAATTGGTGGTGCTGCTATCGATGCTACAGGTGTTCCACT
TCCAGATGAGGCGCTGGAAGCCTCCAAGAAGGCTGATGCCGTTTTGTTAGGTGCTGTGGGTGGTCCTAAA
TGGGGTACCGGTAGTGTTAGACCTGAACAAGGTTTACTAAAAATCCGTAAAGAACTTCAATTGTACGCCA
ACTTAAGACCATGTAACTTTGCATCCGACTCTCTTTTAGACTTATCTCCAATCAAGCCACAATTTGCTAA
AGGTACTGACTTCGTTGTTGTCAGAGAATTAGTGGGAGGTATTTACTTTGGTAAGAGAAAGGAAGACGAT
GGTGATGGTGTCGCTTGGGATAGTGAACAATACACCGTTCCAGAAGTGCAAAGAATCACAAGAATGGCCG
CTTTCATGGCCCTACAACATGAGCCACCATTGCCTATTTGGTCCTTGGATAAAGCTAATGTTTTGGCCTC
TTCAAGATTATGGAGAAAAACTGTGGAGGAAACCATCAAGAACGAATTCCCTACATTGAAGGTTCAACAT
CAATTGATTGATTCTGCCGCCATGATCCTAGTTAAGAACCCAACCCACCTAAATGGTATTATAATCACCA
GCAACATGTTTGGTGATATCATCTCCGATGAAGCCTCCGTTATCCCAGGTTCCTTGGGTTTGTTGCCATC
TGCGTCCTTGGCCTCTTTGCCAGACAAGAACACCGCATTTGGTTTGTACGAACCATGCCACGGTTCTGCT
CCAGATTTGCCAAAGAATAAGGTCAACCCTATCGCCACTATCTTGTCTGCTGCAATGATGTTGAAATTGT
CATTGAACTTGCCTGAAGAAGGTAAGGCCATTGAAGATGCAGTTAAAAAGGTTTTGGATGCAGGTATCAG
AACTGGTGATTTAGGTGGTTCCAACAGTACCACCGAAGTCGGTGATGCTGTCGCCGAAGAAGTTAAGAAA
ATCCTTGCTTAAAAAGATTCTCTTTTTTTATGATATTTGTACATAAACTTTATAAATGAAATTCATAATA
GAAACGACACGAAATTACAAAATGGAATATGTTCATAGGGTAGACGAAACTATATACGCAATCTACATAC
ATTTATCAAGAAGGAGAAAAAGGAGGATGTAAAGGAATACAGGTAAGCAAATTGATACTAATGGCTCAAC
GTGATAAGGAAAAAGAATTGCACTTTAACATTAATATTGACAAGGAGGAGGGCACCACACAAAAAGTTAG
GTGTAACAGAAAATCATGAAACTATGATTCCTAATTTATATATTGGAGGATTTTCTCTAAAAAAAAAAAA
ATACAACAAATAAAAAACACTCAATGACCTGACCATTTGATGGAGTTTAAGTCAATACCTTCTTGAACCA
TTTCCCATAATGGTGAAAGTTCCCTCAAGAATTTTACTCTGTCAGAAACGGCCTTACGACGTAGTCGAGG
ATCTCCTAGGTTAATTAAGTTTAAACAGATCCTATGCGGTGTGAAATACCGCACAGATGCGTAAGGAGAA
AATACCGCATCAGGAAATTGTAAGCGTTAATATTTTGTTAAAATTCGCGTTAAATTTTTGTTAAATCAGC
TCATTTTTTAACCAATAGGCCGAAATCGGCAAAATCCCTTATAAATCAAAAGAATAGACCGAGATAGGGT
[37 nt withheld, positions 9381-9417]
AAAGAACGTGGACTCCAACGTCAAAGG
[49 nt withheld, positions 9445-9493]
T
[91 nt withheld, positions 9495-9585]
G
[124 nt withheld, positions 9587-9710]
CCATTCGCCATTCAGGCTGCGCAACTGTTGGGAAGGGCGATCGGTGCGGGCCTCTTCGCTATTACGCCAG
CTGGCGAAAGGGGGATGTGCTGCAAGGCGATTAAGTTGGGTAACGCCAGGGTTTTCCCAGTCACGACGTT
GTAAAACGACGGCCAGTGAATTGTAATACGACTCACTATAGGGCGAATTGGAGCTCCACCGCGGTGGCGG
CCGCTCTAGAACTAGTGGGTCCCCCGGGCTGCAGGAATTCGATATCAAGCTTATCGATACCGTCGACCTG
GAGGGGGGGCCCGGTACCAGCTTTTGTTCCCTTTAGTGAGGGTTAATTTCGAGCTTGGCGTAATCATGGT
CATAGCTGTTTCCTGTGTGAAATTGTTATCCGCTCACAATTCCACACAACATACGAGCCGGAAGCATAAA
GTGTAAAGCCTGGGGTGCCTAATGAGTGAGCTAACTCACATTAATTGCGTTGCGCTCACTGCCCGCTTTC
CAGTCGGGAAACCTGTCGTGCCAGCTGCATTAATGAATCGGCCAACGCGCGGGGAGAGGCGGTTTGCGTA
TTGGGCGCTCTTCCGCTTCCTCGCTCACTGACTCGCTGCGCTCGGTCGTTCGGCTGCGGCGAGCGGTATC
AGCTCACTCAAAGGCGGTAATACGGTTATCCACAGAATCAGGGGATAACGCAGGAAAGAACATGTGAGCA
AAAGGCCAGCAAAAGGCCAGGAACCGTAAAAAGGCCGCGTTGCTGGCGTTTTTCCATAGGCTCCGCCCCC
CTGACGAGCATCACAAAAATCGACGCTCAAGTCAGAGGTGGCGAAACCCGACAGGACTATAAAGATACCA
GGCGTTTCCCCCTGGAAGCTCCCTCGTGCGCTCTCCTGTTCCGACCCTGCCGCTTACCGGATACCTGTCC
GCCTTTCTCCCTTCGGGAAGCGTGGCGCTTTCTCATAGCTCACGCTGTAGGTATCTCAGTTCGGTGTAGG
TCGTTCGCTCCAAGCTGGGCTGTGTGCACGAACCCCCCGTTCAGCCCGACCGCTGCGCCTTATCCGGTAA
CTATCGTCTTGAGTCCAACCCGGTAAGACACGACTTATCGCCACTGGCAGCAGCCACTGGTAACAGGATT
AGCAGAGCGAGGTATGTAGGCGGTGCTACAGAGTTCTTGAAGTGGTGGCCTAACTACGGCTACACTAGAA
GGACAGTATTTGGTATCTGCGCTCTGCTGAAGCCAGTTACCTTCGGAAAAAGAGTTGGTAGCTCTTGATC
CGGCAAACAAACCACCGCTGGTAGCGGTGGTTTTTTTGTTTGCAAGCAGCAGATTACGCGCAGAAAAAAA
GGATCTCAAGAAGATCCTTTGATCTTTTCTACGGGGTCTGACGCTCAGTGGAACGAAAACTCACGTTAAG
GGATTTTGGTCATGAGATTATCAAAAAGGATCTTCACCTAGATCCTTTTAAATTAAAAATGAAGTTTTAA
ATCAATCTAAAGTATATATGAGTAAACTTGGTCTGACAGTTACCAATGCTTAATCAGTGAGGCACCTATC
TCAGCGATCTGTCTATTTCGTTCATCCATAGTTGCCTGACTGCCCGTCGTGTAGATAACTACGATACGGG
AGGGCTTACCATCTGGCCCCAGTGCTGCAATGATACCGCGAGACCCACGCTCACCGGCTCCAGATTTATC
AGCAATAAACCAGCCAGCCGGAAGGGCCGAGCGCAGAAGTGGTCCTGCAACTTTATCCGCCTCCATCCAG
TCTATTAATTGTTGCCGGGAAGCTAGAGTAAGTAGTTCGCCAGTTAATAGTTTGCGCAACGTTGTTGCCA
TTGCTACAGGCATCGTGGTGTCACGCTCGTCGTTTGGTATGGCTTCATTCAGCTCCGGTTCCCAACGATC
AAGGCGAGTTACATGATCCCCCATGTTGTGAAAAAAAGCGGTTAGCTCCTTCGGTCCTCCGATCGTTGTC
AGAAGTAAGTTGGCCGCAGTGTTATCACTCATGGTTATGGCAGCACTGCATAATTCTCTTACTGTCATGC
CATCCGTAAGATGCTTTTCTGTGACTGGTGAGTACTCAACCAAGTCATTCTGAGAATAGTGTATGCGGCG
ACCGAGTTGCTCTTGCCCGGCGTCAATACGGGATAATACCGCGCCACATAGCAGAACTTTAAAAGTGCTC
ATCATTGGAAAACGTTCTTCGGGGCGAAAACTCTCAAGGATCTTACCGCTGTTGAGATCCAGTTCGATGT
AACCCACTCGTGCACCCAACTGATCTTCAGCATCTTTTACTTTCACCAGCGTTTCTGGGTGAGCAAAAAC
AGGAAGGCAAAATGCCGCAAAAAAGGGAATAAGGGCGACACGGAAATGTTGAATACTCATACTCTTCCTT
TTTCAATATTATTGAAGCATTTATCAGGGTTATTGTCTCATGAGCGGATACATATTTGAATGTATTTAGA
AAAATAAACAAATAGGGGTTCCGCGCACATTTCCCCGAAAAGTGCCACCTATCGCTTGCCTGTAACTTAC
ACGCGCCTCGTATCTTTTAATGATGGAATAATTTGGGAATTTACTCTGTGTTTATTTATTTTTATGTTTT
GTATTTGGATTTTAGAAAGTAAATAAAGAAGGTAGAAGAGTTACGGAATGAAGAAAAAAAAATAAACAAA
GGTTTAAAAAATTTCAACAAAAAGCGTACTTTACATATATATTTATTAGACAAGAAAAGCAGATTAAATA
GATATACATTCGATTAACGATAAGTAAAATGTAAAATCACAGGATTTTCGTGTGTGGTCTTCTACACAGA
CAAGATGAAACAATTCGGCATTAATACCTGAGAGCAGGAAGAGCAAGATAAAAGGTAGTATTTGTTGGCG
ATCCCCCTAGAGTCTTTTACATCTTCGGAAAACAAAAACTATTTTTTCTTTAATTTCTTTTTTTACTTTC
TATTTTTAATTTATATATTTATATTAAAAAATTTAAATTATAATTATTTTTATAGCACGTGATGAAAAGG
ACCCCCGTCCTAAGAAACCATTATTATCATGACATTAACCTATAAAAATAGGCGTATCACGAGGCCCTTT
CGTC
