LOCUS       Exported 979 bp ds-DNA linear SYN 18-MAY-2021
DEFINITION  harbours marker genes HIS3, LEU2, URA3 and LYS2.
ACCESSION   .
VERSION     .
KEYWORDS    pHLUK
SOURCE      synthetic DNA construct
  ORGANISM  synthetic DNA construct
REFERENCE   1 (bases 1 to 979)
  AUTHORS   Michael Mulleder, Kate Campbell, Olga Matsarskaia, Florian
            Eckerstorfer, Markus Ralser
  TITLE     Saccharomyces cerevisiae single-copy plasmids for auxotrophy
            compensation, multiple marker selection, and for designing
            metabolically cooperating communities
  JOURNAL   F1000Research
REFERENCE   2 (bases 1 to 979)
  AUTHORS   .
  TITLE     Direct Submission
  JOURNAL   Exported May 18, 2021 from SnapGene Server 1.1.58
            http://www.snapgene.com
FEATURES             Location/Qualifiers
     source          1..979
                     /organism="synthetic DNA construct"
                     /mol_type="other DNA"
ORIGIN
        1 accctatctc ggtctattct tttgatttat aagggatttt gccgatttcg gcctattggt
       61 taaaaaatga gctgatttaa caaaaattta acgcgaattt taacaaaata ttaacgctta
      121 caatttcctg atgcggtatt ttctccttac gcatctgtgc ggtatttcac accgcatagg
      181 atctgtttaa acttaattaa cctaggagat cctcgactac gtcgtaaggc cgtttctgac
      241 agagtaaaat tcttgaggga actttcacca ttatgggaaa tggttcaaga aggtattgac
      301 ttaaactcca tcaaatggtc aggtcattga gtgtttttta tttgttgtat tttttttttt
      361 ttagagaaaa tcctccaata tataaattag gaatcatagt ttcatgattt tctgttacac
      421 ctaacttttt gtgtggtgcc ctcctccttg tcaatattaa tgttaaagtg caattctttt
      481 tccttatcac gttgagccat tagtatcaat ttgcttacct gtattccttt acatcctcct
      541 ttttctcctt cttgataaat gtatgtagat tgcgtatata gtttcgtcta ccctatgaac
      601 atattccatt ttgtaatttc gtgtcgtttc tattatgaat ttcatttata aagtttatgt
      661 acaaatatca taaaaaaaga gaatcttttt aagcaaggat tttcttaact tcttcggcga
      721 cagcatcacc gacttcggtg gtactgttgg aaccacctaa atcaccagtt ctgatacctg
      781 catccaaaac ctttttaact gcatcttcaa tggccttacc ttcttcaggc aagttcaatg
      841 acaatttcaa catcattgca gcagacaaga tagtggcgat agggttgacc ttattctttg
      901 gcaaatctgg agcagaaccg tggcatggtt cgtacaaacc aaatgcggtg ttcttgtctg
      961 gcaaagaggc caaggacgc
//
