>Addgene plasmid #64181 | pHLUK | addgene partial sequence | sequence record 111911 | pRSII-F1 5'-CGGCATCAGAGCAGATTGTAC-3'
TAATTCCGTTTTAAGAGCTTGGTGAGCGCTAGGAGTCACTGCCAGGTATCGTTTGAACACGGCATTAGTC
AGGGAAGTCATAACACAGTCCTTTCCCGCAATTTTCTTTTTCTATTACTCTTGGCCTCCTCTAGTACACT
CTATATTTTTTTATGCCTCGGTAATGATTTTCATTTTTTTTTTTCCACCTAGCGGATGACTCTTTTTTTT
TCTTAGCGATTGGCATTATCACATAATGAATTATACATTATATAAAGTAATGTGATTTCTTCGAAGAATA
TACTAAAAAATGAGCAGGCAAGATAAACGAAGGCAAAGATGACAGAGCAGAAAGCCCTAGTAAAGCGTAT
TACAAATGAAACCAAGATTCAGATTGCGATCTCTTTAAAGGGTGGTCCCCTAGCGATAGAGCACTCGATC
TTCCCAGAAAAAGAGGCAGAAGCAGTAGCAGAACAGGCCACACAATCGCAAGTGATTAACGTCCACACAG
GTATAGGGTTTCTGGACCATATGATACATGCTCTGGCCAAGCATTCCGGCTGGTCGCTAATCGTTGAGTG
CATTGGTGACTTACACATAGACGACCATCACACCACTGAAGACTGCGGGATTGCTCTCGGTCAAGCTTTT
AAAGAGGCCCTAGGGGCCGTGCGTGGAGTAAAAAGGTTTGGATCAGGATTTGCGCCTTTGGATGAGGCAC
TTTCCAGAGCGGTGGTAGATCTTTCGAACAGGCCGTACGCAGTTGTCGAACTTGGTTTGCAAAGGGAGAA
AGTAGGAGATCTCTCTTGCGAGATGATCCCGCATTTTCTTGAAAGCTTTGCAGAGGCTAGCAGAATTACC
CTCCACGTTGATTGTCTGCGAGGCAAGAATGATCATCACCGTAGTGAGAGTGCGTTCAAGGCTCTTGCGG
TTGCCATAAGAGAAGCCACCTCGCCCAATGGTACCAACGATGTTCCCTCCACCAAAGGTGTTCTTATGTA
GTGACACCGATTATTTAAAGCTGCAGCATACGATATATATACATG
