>Addgene plasmid #64181 | pHLUK | addgene partial sequence | sequence record 111924 | F1ori-R 5'-AGGGAAGAAAGCGAAAGGAG-3'
[65 nt withheld, positions 1-65]
CCATTCGCCATTCAGGCTGCGCAACTGTTGGGAAGGGCGATCGGTGCGGGCCTCTTCGCTATTACGCCAG
CTGGCGAAAGGGGGATGTGCTGCAAGGCGATTAAGTTGGGTAACGCCAGGGTTTTCCCAGTCACGACGTT
GTAAAACGACGGCCAGTGAATTGTAATACGACTCACTATAGGGCGAATTGGAGCTCCACCGCGGTGGCGG
CCGCTCTAGAACTAGTGGGTCCCCCGGGCTGCAGGAATTCGATATCAAGCTTATCGATACCGTCGACCTG
GAGGGGGGGCCCGGTACCAGCTTTTGTTCCCTTTAGTGAGGGTTAATTTCGAGCTTGGCGTAATCATGGT
CATAGCTGTTTCCTGTGTGAAATTGTTATCCGCTCACAATTCCACACAACATACGAGCCGGAAGCATAAA
GTGTAAAGCCTGGGGTGCCTAATGAGTGAGCTAACTCACATTAATTGCGTTGCGCTCACTGCCCGCTTTC
CAGTCGGGAAACCTGTCGTGCCAGCTGCATTAATGAATCGGCCAACGCGCGGGGAGAGGCGGTTTGCGTA
TTGGGCGCTCTTCCGCTTCCTCGCTCACTGACTCGCTGCGCTCGGTCGTTCGGCTGCGGCGAGCGGTATC
AGCTCACTCAAAGGCGGTAATACGGTTATCCACAGAATCAGGGGATAACGCAGGAAAGAACATGTGAGCA
AAAGGCCAGCAAAAGGCCAGGAACCGTAAAAAGGCCGCGTTGCTGGCGTTTTTCCATAGGCTCCGCCCCC
CTGACGAGCATCACAAAAATCGACGCTCAAGTCAGAGGTGGCGAAACCCGACAGGACTATAAAGATACCA
GGCGTTTCCCCCTGGAAGCTCCCTCGTGCGCTCTCCTGTTCCGACCCTGCCGCTTACCGGATACCTGTCC
GCCTTTCTCCCTTCGGGAAGCGTGGCGCTTTCTCATAGCTCACGCT
