>Addgene plasmid #64181 | pHLUK | addgene partial sequence | sequence record 111929 | LEU2-R 5'-accggtaccccatttaggac-3'
ACAAAACGGCATCAGCCTTCTTGGAGGCTTCCAGCGCCTCATCTGGAAGTGGAACACCTGTAGCATCGAT
AGCAGCACCACCAATTAAATGATTTTCGAAATCGAACTTGACATTGGAACGAACATCAGAAATAGCTTTA
AGAACCTTAATGGCTTCGGCTGTGATTTCTTGACCAACGTGGTCACCTGGCAAAACGACGATCTTCTTAG
GGGCAGACATTAGAATGGTATATCCTTGAAATATATATATATATATTGCTGAAATGTAAAAGGTAAGAAA
AGTTAGAAAGTAAGACGATTGCTAACCACCTATTGGAAAAAACAATAGGTCCTTAAATAATATTGTCAAC
TTCAAGTATTGTGATGCAAGCATTTAGTCATGAACGCTTCTCTATTCTATATGAAAAGCCGGTTCCGGCG
CTCTCACCTTTCCTTTTTCTCCCAATTTTTCAGTTGAAAAAGGTATATGCGTCAGGCGACCTCTGAAATT
AACAAAAAATTTCCAGTCATCGAATTTGATTCTGTGCGATAGCGCCCCTGTGTGTTCTCGTTATGTTGAG
GAAAAAAATAATGGTTGCTAAGAGATTCGAACTCTTGCATCTTACGATACCTGAGTATTCCCACAGTTAA
CTGCGGTCAAGATATTTCTTGAATCAGGCGCCTTAGACCGCTCGGCCAAACAACCAATTACTTGTTGAGA
AATAGAGTATAATTATCCTATAAATATAACGTTTTTGAACACACATGAACAAGGAAGTACAGGACAATTG
ATTTTGAAGAGAATGTGGATTTTGATGTAATTGTTGGGATTCCATTTTTAATAAGGCAATAATATTAGGT
ATGTAGATATACTAGAAGTTCTCCTCGATGGCGCGCCTGATGCGGTATTTTCTCCTTACGCATCTGTGCG
GTATTTCACACCGCATAGGGTAATAACTGATATAATTAAATTGAAGCTCTAATTTGTGAGTTTAGTATAC
ATGCATTTACTTATAATACAGTTTTTTAGTTTTGCTGGCCGCATCTTCTCAAATATGCTTCCCAGCCTGC
TTTTCTGTAACGTTCACCCTCTACCTTAGCATCCCTTCCCTTTGCAAATAGTCCTCTTCCAACAATAATA
ATGTCAGATCCTGTA
