>Addgene plasmid #64181 | pHLUK | addgene partial sequence | sequence record 111931 | URA3-R2 5'-TTGGCGGATAATGCCTTTAG-3'
TGGAAAAATCAGTCAAGATATCCACATGTGTTTTTAGTAAACAAATTTTGGGACCTAATGCTTCAACTAA
CTCCAGTAATTCCTTGGTGGTACGAACATCCAATGAAGCACACAAGTTTGTTTGCTTTTCGTGCATGATA
TTAAATAGCTTGGCAGCAACAGGACTAGGATGAGTAGCAGCACGTTCCTTATATGTAGCTTTCGACATGA
TTTATCTTCGTTTCCTGCAGGTTTTTGTTCTGTGCAGTTGGGTTAAGAATACTGGGCAATTTCATGTTTC
TTCAACACTACATATGCGTATATATACCAATCTAAGTCTGTGCTCCTTCCTTCGTTCTTCCTTCTGTTCG
GAGATTACCGAATCGCATGCACATATCATACGTAATGCTCAACCTTAAGCTGCTGCGGAGCTTCCACGAG
CACCAGCACCTGAAGCAACTAGACTTATTTGCGCTTGAGTTAGTTCTATACTTGGCAGTGGAAGTTTGTC
ATTATGAGTTGGTGGAGGTAAAAATCCAACCTTGTTTAAAAATGCAATATATATACCAACCTCTTCTGGA
GTAACACCTATTCCATTAGACCAATCAACACCTGTCCATGCGGTGTCTTTCTTTAAAGATGCCACGGCGT
TCCTATCGTCTAGTTCCGGAGCTTTGGTACTTTCAGGTAAGTTGTCTAAGACCATGTGTAGCAAAGGATA
CAACGCATTTTCTTCATTCCTGTCAATAACAGACGCCTCCAATGATTTCTTCCATTTAGAATAGCTTTCG
ATTTCGACATCGTAACCATAATCGTGTAAAGTATACAAGTAGTCTTTGAATAATATTCTTGGGTGACCCG
TTACTTGAGCAACGGCCAATTCATTTTCTTTGGGAGGATTCAAAGACGTAGCAACAACAACACGAGCAAC
ATGATCTACTGGAACCATATTCACGGAATTTTCGATATCTGGAATCTTACCTAATTGGACTGAACCTTTC
AAAAATCTCAATAAGAAATCATCTGTGTTTGAAGAACCATTGGCAGAGGCACCTGTTACGTAACCTGGTC
TGACA
